Addgene plasmid #73732: pMLS281
Purpose: SapTrap syntron-embedded FLP-on N-terminal connector donor plasmid
Depositing lab: Erik Jorgensen. Depositing organization: University of Utah. Publication: SapTrap, a Toolkit for High-Throughput CRISPR/Cas9 Gene Modification in Caenorhabditis elegans. Schwartz ML, Jorgensen EM. Genetics. 2016 Feb 2. pii: genetics.115.184275. 10.1534/genetics.115.184275 PubMed 26837755.
Backbone
  Vector backbone: pDONR221
  Backbone manufacturer: Thermo Fisher
  Vector type: CRISPR
Growth in bacteria
  Bacterial resistance: Kanamycin, 50 μg/mL
  Growth temperature: 37°C
  Growth strain: Top10
  Copy number: High Copy
Gene/Insert
  Gene/Insert name: syntron embedded N-terminal FLP-on
  Insert size (bp): 577
  Cloning method: Unknown
  Sequencing primers: 5′ M13 (-21) Forward; 3′ M13 Reverse
Terms and licenses: Academic/Nonprofit Terms; Industry Terms: Not Available to Industry
How to cite: pMLS281 was a gift from Erik Jorgensen (Addgene plasmid # 73732 ; http://n2t.net/addgene:73732 ; RRID:Addgene_73732)
