[The description below was written by a language model from this plasmid's Addgene catalogue record and pLannotate feature annotations shown in this document.]
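Description:
pMLS281 is a small (about 3.1 kb) bacterial donor plasmid from the SapTrap toolkit for high-throughput CRISPR/Cas9 gene modification in Caenorhabditis elegans. It is built on the pDONR221 Gateway backbone. A high-copy ColE1/pUC-type origin maintains it in E. coli, and an aph(3')-Ia cassette provides kanamycin selection. The usual pDONR-derived elements are present: rrnB T1 and T2 transcription terminators upstream of the insert, a T7 promoter downstream, and attL1 and attL2 sites flanking the insert, which give the plasmid the structure of a Gateway entry clone. The short lacI and lacZα matches in the feature table are backbone remnants rather than functional genes. The plasmid carries no promoter, Cas9 gene or guide RNA cassette of its own.

The 577 bp insert is catalogued as a "syntron embedded N-terminal FLP-on" connector. Between the att sites, the annotation shows two minimal FRT sites in the same orientation, which is the arrangement that supports FLP-mediated excision of the roughly 400 bp between them. The first FRT directly follows a short match to C. elegans-optimised, synthetic-intron-containing mEGFP, consistent with the FRT being placed inside a synthetic intron ("syntron"). A fragment matching the destabilising portion of d2EYFP lies within the FRT-flanked segment, but the record does not explain its role. By its name, the module keeps a tagged gene off until FLP recombinase removes the flanked segment, allowing conditional or cell-specific expression. In SapTrap it would serve as the N-terminal connector module assembled with other donor parts into a repair-template targeting vector. The record does not describe the assembly sites or the cloning method.
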