Features (pLannotate 1.2.2; 13 found; start..end, strand, type, name):
    121..213     +  CDS            lacI (fragment): lac repressor; lacI; The lac repressor binds to the lac operator to inhibit transcription in E. coli. This inhibition can be relieved by adding lactose or isopropyl-β-D-thiogalactopyranoside (IPTG).
    268..295     -  terminator     rrnB T2 terminator: transcription terminator T2 from the E. coli rrnB gene
    427..470     +  terminator     rrnB T1 terminator: Escherichia coli rrnB; transcription terminator T1 from the E. coli rrnB gene
    517..553     -  CDS            lacZα (fragment): LacZα fragment of β-galactosidase; lacZ fragment
    569..668     +  protein_bind   attL1: mutant version of attL; recombination site for the Gateway® LR reaction LR Clonase™
    684..710     +  CDS            mEGFP (fragment): monomeric enhanced GFP, optimized with synthetic introns for expression in C. elegans
    711..744     +  protein_bind   FRT (minimal): supports FLP-mediated excision but not integration (Turan and Bode, 2011) FLP recombinase from the Saccharomyces cerevisiae 2μ plasmid
    772..894     +  CDS            d2EYFP (fragment): EYFP destabilized by residues 422-461 of mouse ornithine decarboxylase, giving an in vivo half-life of ~2 hours mammalian codon-optimized
   1142..1175    +  protein_bind   FRT (minimal): supports FLP-mediated excision but not integration (Turan and Bode, 2011) FLP recombinase from the Saccharomyces cerevisiae 2μ plasmid
   1249..1348    -  protein_bind   attL2: mutant version of attL; recombination site for the Gateway® LR reaction LR Clonase™
   1366..1384    -  promoter       T7 promoter: promoter for bacteriophage T7 RNA polymerase
   1518..2327    +  CDS            KanR: aminoglycoside phosphotransferase; aph(3')-Ia; confers resistance to kanamycin in bacteria or G418 (Geneticin®) in eukaryotes
   2474..3062    +  rep_origin     ori: high-copy-number ColE1/pMB1/pBR322/pUC origin of replication
>Addgene plasmid #73732 | pMLS281 | depositor full sequence | sequence record 139587 | Full plasmid sequence
CTTTCCTGCGTTATCCCCTGATTCTGTGGATAACCGTATTACCGCCTTTGAGTGAGCTGATACCGCTCGC
CGCAGCCGAACGACCGAGCGCAGCGAGTCAGTGAGCGAGGAAGCGGAAGAGCGCCCAATACGCAAACCGC
CTCTCCCCGCGCGTTGGCCGATTCATTAATGCAGCTGGCACGACAGGTTTCCCGACTGGAAAGCGGGCAG
TGAGCGCAACGCAATTAATACGCGTACCGCTAGCCAGGAAGAGTTTGTAGAAACGCAAAAAGGCCATCCG
TCAGGATGGCCTTCTGCTTAGTTTGATGCCTGGCAGTTTATGGCGGGCGTCCTGCCCGCCACCCTCCGGG
CCGTTGCTTCACAACGTTCAAATCCGCTCCCGGCGGATTTGTCCTACTCAGGAGAGCGTTCACCGACAAA
CAACAGATAAAACGAAAGGCCCAGTCTTCCGACTGAGCCTTTCGTTTTATTTGATGCCTGGCAGTTCCCT
ACTCTCGCGTTAACGCTAGCATGGATGTTTTCCCAGTCACGACGTTGTAAAACGACGGCCAGTCTTAAGC
TCGGGCCCCAAATAATGATTTTATTTTGACTGATAGTGACCTGTTCGTTGCAACAAATTGATGAGCAATG
CTTTTTTATAATGCCAACTTTGTACAAAAAAGCAGGCTATGCTCTTCGGGTTCGGTAAGTTTAAACATGA
TTTTACTAACGAAGTTCCTATTCTCTAGAAAGTATAGGAACTTCTAACTAATCTGATTTAAATTTTCAGG
GTAGCCATGGCTTCCCGCCGGAGGTGGAGGAGCAGGATGATGGCACGCTGCCCATGTCTTGTGCCCAGGA
GAGCGGGATGGACCGTCACCCTGCAGCCTGTGCTTCTGCTAGGATCAATGTGTAAGCTGTCTCATCCTAC
TTTCACCTAGTTAACTGCTTGTCTTAAAATCTATGCTTCTCTTTAGTATCTAAAATTTTCCTAGAAGCTT
ACAAGTATATAAATGGTCTCTTCTCAATAAAGGTTGTATATTTATTCATCTTATTGAATCTGCCATTTCC
TCGTTTTTGCGAGTTTATATACCTTCCAATTTTCTTTCTATTGTATTTTCAACTTCTAATTTTAATTCAG
GGAAACTGCTTCAACGCATCAGAAGTTCCTATTCTCTAGAAAGTATAGGAACTTCTAACTAATCTGATTT
AAATTTTCAGGGTATGGGCAGCGGAGGTACCGGCGGTAGTGGAGGCACGCGAAGAGCTACCCAGCTTTCT
TGTACAAAGTTGGCATTATAAGAAAGCATTGCTTATCAATTTGTTGCAACGAACAGGTCACTATCAGTCA
AAATAAAATCATTATTTGCCATCCAGCTGATATCCCCTATAGTGAGTCGTATTACATGGTCATAGCTGTT
TCCTGGCAGCTCTGGCCCGTGTCTCAAAATCTCTGATGTTACATTGCACAAGATAAAAATATATCATCAT
GAACAATAAAACTGTCTGCTTACATAAACAGTAATACAAGGGGTGTTATGAGCCATATTCAACGGGAAAC
GTCGAGGCCGCGATTAAATTCCAACATGGATGCTGATTTATATGGGTATAAATGGGCTCGCGATAATGTC
GGGCAATCAGGTGCGACAATCTATCGCTTGTATGGGAAGCCCGATGCGCCAGAGTTGTTTCTGAAACATG
GCAAAGGTAGCGTTGCCAATGATGTTACAGATGAGATGGTCAGACTAAACTGGCTGACGGAATTTATGCC
TCTTCCGACCATCAAGCATTTTATCCGTACTCCTGATGATGCATGGTTACTCACCACTGCGATCCCCGGA
AAAACAGCATTCCAGGTATTAGAAGAATATCCTGATTCAGGTGAAAATATTGTTGATGCGCTGGCAGTGT
TCCTGCGCCGGTTGCATTCGATTCCTGTTTGTAATTGTCCTTTTAACAGCGATCGCGTATTTCGTCTCGC
TCAGGCGCAATCACGAATGAATAACGGTTTGGTTGATGCGAGTGATTTTGATGACGAGCGTAATGGCTGG
CCTGTTGAACAAGTCTGGAAAGAAATGCATAAACTTTTGCCATTCTCACCGGATTCAGTCGTCACTCATG
GTGATTTCTCACTTGATAACCTTATTTTTGACGAGGGGAAATTAATAGGTTGTATTGATGTTGGACGAGT
CGGAATCGCAGACCGATACCAGGATCTTGCCATCCTATGGAACTGCCTCGGTGAGTTTTCTCCTTCATTA
CAGAAACGGCTTTTTCAAAAATATGGTATTGATAATCCTGATATGAATAAATTGCAGTTTCATTTGATGC
TCGATGAGTTTTTCTAATCAGAATTGGTTAATTGGTTGTAACACTGGCAGAGCATTACGCTGACTTGACG
GGACGGCGCAAGCTCATGACCAAAATCCCTTAACGTGAGTTACGCGTCGTTCCACTGAGCGTCAGACCCC
GTAGAAAAGATCAAAGGATCTTCTTGAGATCCTTTTTTTCTGCGCGTAATCTGCTGCTTGCAAACAAAAA
AACCACCGCTACCAGCGGTGGTTTGTTTGCCGGATCAAGAGCTACCAACTCTTTTTCCGAAGGTAACTGG
CTTCAGCAGAGCGCAGATACCAAATACTGTTCTTCTAGTGTAGCCGTAGTTAGGCCACCACTTCAAGAAC
TCTGTAGCACCGCCTACATACCTCGCTCTGCTAATCCTGTTACCAGTGGCTGCTGCCAGTGGCGATAAGT
CGTGTCTTACCGGGTTGGACTCAAGACGATAGTTACCGGATAAGGCGCAGCGGTCGGGCTGAACGGGGGG
TTCGTGCACACAGCCCAGCTTGGAGCGAACGACCTACACCGAACTGAGATACCTACAGCGTGAGCTATGA
GAAAGCGCCACGCTTCCCGAAGGGAGAAAGGCGGACAGGTATCCGGTAAGCGGCAGGGTCGGAACAGGAG
AGCGCACGAGGGAGCTTCCAGGGGGAAACGCCTGGTATCTTTATAGTCCTGTCGGGTTTCGCCACCTCTG
ACTTGAGCGTCGATTTTTGTGATGCTCGTCAGGGGGGCGGAGCCTATGGAAAAACGCCAGCAACGCGGCC
TTTTTACGGTTCCTGGCCTTTTGCTGGCCTTTTGCTCACATGTT
