>Addgene plasmid #73732 | pMLS281 | depositor partial sequence | sequence record 136615 | syntron embedded N-terminal FLP-on Insert
GCTCTTCGGGTTCGGTAAGTTTAAACATGATTTTACTAACGAAGTTCCTATTCTCTAGAAAGTATAGGAA
CTTCTAACTAATCTGATTTAAATTTTCAGGGTAGCCATGGCTTCCCGCCGGAGGTGGAGGAGCAGGATGA
TGGCACGCTGCCCATGTCTTGTGCCCAGGAGAGCGGGATGGACCGTCACCCTGCAGCCTGTGCTTCTGCT
AGGATCAATGTGTAAGCTGTCTCATCCTACTTTCACCTAGTTAACTGCTTGTCTTAAAATCTATGCTTCT
CTTTAGTATCTAAAATTTTCCTAGAAGCTTACAAGTATATAAATGGTCTCTTCTCAATAAAGGTTGTATA
TTTATTCATCTTATTGAATCTGCCATTTCCTCGTTTTTGCGAGTTTATATACCTTCCAATTTTCTTTCTA
TTGTATTTTCAACTTCTAATTTTAATTCAGGGAAACTGCTTCAACGCATCAGAAGTTCCTATTCTCTAGA
AAGTATAGGAACTTCTAACTAATCTGATTTAAATTTTCAGGGTATGGGCAGCGGAGGTACCGGCGGTAGT
GGAGGCACGCGAAGAGC
