>Addgene plasmid #73732 | pMLS281 | addgene partial sequence | sequence record 139585 | M13-F20 5'-TGTAAAACGACGGCCAGT-3'
TTTTATTTTGACTGATAGTGACCTGTTCGTTGCAACAAATTGATGAGCAATGCTTTTTTATAATGCCAAC
TTTGTACAAAAAAGCAGGCTATGCTCTTCGGGTTCGGTAAGTTTAAACATGATTTTACTAACGAAGTTCC
TATTCTCTAGAAAGTATAGGAACTTCTAACTAATCTGATTTAAATTTTCAGGGTAGCCATGGCTTCCCGC
CGGAGGTGGAGGAGCAGGATGATGGCACGCTGCCCATGTCTTGTGCCCAGGAGAGCGGGATGGACCGTCA
CCCTGCAGCCTGTGCTTCTGCTAGGATCAATGTGTAAGCTGTCTCATCCTACTTTCACCTAGTTAACTGC
TTGTCTTAAAATCTATGCTTCTCTTTAGTATCTAAAATTTTCCTAGAAGCTTACAAGTATATAAATGGTC
TCTTCTCAATAAAGGTTGTATATTTATTCATCTTATTGAATCTGCCATTTCCTCGTTTTTGCGAGTTTAT
ATACCTTCCAATTTTCTTTCTATTGTATTTTCAACTTCTAATTTTAATTCAGGGAAACTGCTTCAACGCA
TCAGAAGTTCCTATTCTCTAGAAAGTATAGGAACTTCTAACTAATCTGATTTAAATTTTCAGGGTATGGG
CAGCGGAGGTACCGGCGGTAGTGGAGGCACGCGAAGAGCTACCCAGCTTTCTTGTACAAAGTTGGCATTA
TAAGAAAGCATTGCTTATCAATTTGTTGCAACGAACAGGTCACTATCAGTCAAAATAAAATCATTATTTG
CCATCCAGCTGATATCCCCTATAGTGAGTCGTATTACATGGTCATAGCTGTTTCCTGGCAGCTCTGGCCC
GTGTCTCAAAATCTCTGATGTTACATTGCACAAGATAAAAATATATCATCATGAACAATAAAACTGTCTG
CTTACATAAACAGTAATACAAGGGGGTG
