>Addgene plasmid #73732 | pMLS281 | addgene partial sequence | sequence record 139586 | M13-Rev 5'-CAGGAAACAGCTATGACC-3'
TCAGCTGGATGGCAAATAATGATTTTATTTTGACTGATAGTGACCTGTTCGTTGCAACAAATTGATAAGC
AATGCTTTCTTATAATGCCAACTTTGTACAAGAAAGCTGGGTAGCTCTTCGCGTGCCTCCACTACCGCCG
GTACCTCCGCTGCCCATACCCTGAAAATTTAAATCAGATTAGTTAGAAGTTCCTATACTTTCTAGAGAAT
AGGAACTTCTGATGCGTTGAAGCAGTTTCCCTGAATTAAAATTAGAAGTTGAAAATACAATAGAAAGAAA
ATTGGAAGGTATATAAACTCGCAAAAACGAGGAAATGGCAGATTCAATAAGATGAATAAATATACAACCT
TTATTGAGAAGAGACCATTTATATACTTGTAAGCTTCTAGGAAAATTTTAGATACTAAAGAGAAGCATAG
ATTTTAAGACAAGCAGTTAACTAGGTGAAAGTAGGATGAGACAGCTTACACATTGATCCTAGCAGAAGCA
CAGGCTGCAGGGTGACGGTCCATCCCGCTCTCCTGGGCACAAGACATGGGCAGCGTGCCATCATCCTGCT
CCTCCACCTCCGGCGGGAAGCCATGGCTACCCTGAAAATTTAAATCAGATTAGTTAGAAGTTCCTATACT
TTCTAGAGAATAGGAACTTCGTTAGTAAAATCATGTTTAAACTTACCGAACCCGAAGAGCATAGCCTGCT
TTTTTGTACAAAGTTGGCATTATAAAAAAGCATTGCTCATCAATTTGTTGCAACGAACAGGTCACTATCA
GTCAAATA
